Addgene plasmid #234062: pHR_CMV_Melt-32-mCherry
Purpose: Encodes a Melt variant with a switching temperature of 32°C
Depositing lab: Lukasz Bugaj. Depositing organization: University of Pennsylvania. Publication: A temperature-inducible protein module for control of mammalian cell fate. Benman W, Huang Z, Iyengar P, Wilde D, Mumford TR, Bugaj LJ. Nat Methods. 2025 Jan 23. doi: 10.1038/s41592-024-02572-4. PubMed 39849131.
Backbone
  Vector backbone: pHR
  Vector type: Mammalian Expression, Lentiviral
Growth in bacteria
  Bacterial resistance: Ampicillin, 100 μg/mL
  Growth temperature: 37°C
  Growth strain: NEB Stable
  Copy number: Unknown
Gene/Insert
  Gene/Insert name: Melt-32-mCherry
  Species: Synthetic
  Promoter: CMV
  Cloning method: Gibson Cloning
  Sequencing primers: 5′ CGCAAATGGGCGGTAGGCGTG
Terms and licenses: Academic/Nonprofit Terms; Industry Terms: Not Available to Industry
How to cite: pHR_CMV_Melt-32-mCherry was a gift from Lukasz Bugaj (Addgene plasmid # 234062 ; http://n2t.net/addgene:234062 ; RRID:Addgene_234062)
