[The description below was written by a language model from this plasmid's Addgene catalogue record and pLannotate feature annotations shown in this document.]
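Description:
pHR_CMV_Melt-32-mCherry is an 11.6 kb lentiviral transfer plasmid built on the pHR backbone for expression in mammalian cells, either by direct transfection or after packaging into HIV-1-derived particles. In bacteria it is maintained through a high-copy ColE1/pUC-type origin and selected with ampicillin via the bla gene. The plasmid backbone outside the viral region also carries remnants of older vector lineages, including an SV40 promoter followed by gpt fragments, SV40 small t intron and poly(A) sequences, and short pieces of TcR, rop, bom and lacI, which appear to be historical carry-over rather than functional parts of the design.

The viral cassette runs from a truncated 5' LTR through the Ψ packaging signal, a partial gag sequence, the Rev response element and the cPPT/CTS, and ends in a self-inactivating ΔU3 3' LTR. These elements allow the genomic RNA to be exported, packaged and integrated when packaging functions are supplied in trans, while limiting LTR-driven transcription after integration. Internally, the CMV enhancer and promoter drive the synthetic Melt-32-mCherry open reading frame, followed by a WPRE to boost transcript stability and expression. Automated annotation of the insert detects a region resembling a plant phototropin photoreceptor domain and a short segment matching human STIM1 just upstream of the mCherry coding sequence. The record does not explain the roles of these segments. Melt is described as a temperature-inducible protein module, and this variant has a switching temperature of 32°C. The red fluorescent fusion allows its expression and localisation to be followed in studies using temperature to control mammalian cell behaviour.
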