Features (pLannotate 1.2.2; 36 found; start..end, strand, type, name):
     96..196     +  CDS            Rev (fragment): human immunodeficiency virus 1 (HIV-1) Rev protein; rev; enhances nuclear export of unspliced and incompletely spliced viral mRNAs
    233..350     +  misc_feature   cPPT/CTS: central polypurine tract and central termination sequence of HIV-1
    387..410     -  misc_feature   MCS (fragment): pBluescript multiple cloning site
    431..734     +  enhancer       CMV enhancer: human cytomegalovirus immediate early enhancer
    735..938     +  promoter       CMV promoter: human cytomegalovirus (CMV) immediate early promoter
   1747..2169    +  CDS            PHOT1A (fragment): PHT1A_ORYSJ - Experimental evidence at protein level: Swiss-Prot protein existence level 1. Protein kinase that acts as a blue light photoreceptor in a signal-transduction pathway for phototropic responses. Regulates a wide range of physiological activities in plants that maximize the efficiency of photosynthesis, such as chloroplast relocations, stomata opening, and leaf expansion (By similarity). From Oryza sativa subsp. japonica (Rice).
   2767..2847    +  CDS            STIM1 (fragment): STIM1_HUMAN - Also known as GOK From Homo sapiens (Human).
   2872..3579    +  CDS            mCherry: mCherry is a basic (constitutively fluorescent) red fluorescent protein published in 2004, derived from Discosoma sp.. It is reported to be a very rapidly-maturing monomer with low acid sensitivity.
   3631..3661    +  misc_feature   MCS (fragment): pUC18/19 multiple cloning site
   3662..3680    +  misc_feature   MCS (fragment): pBluescript multiple cloning site
   3680..4268    +  misc_feature   WPRE: woodchuck hepatitis virus posttranscriptional regulatory element
   4269..4291    +  misc_feature   MCS (fragment): pBluescript multiple cloning site
   4308..4376    +  CDS            nef (fragment): NEF_HV1Z2 - Experimental evidence at protein level: Swiss-Prot protein existence level 1. Extracellular Nef protein targets CD4(+) T-lymphocytes for apoptosis by interacting with CXCR4 surface receptors. From Human immunodeficiency virus type 1 group M subtype D (isolate Z2/CDC-Z34) (HIV-1).
   4378..4611    +  LTR            3' LTR (ΔU3): self-inactivating 3' long terminal repeat (LTR) from HIV-1
   4636..4654    -  promoter       SP6 promoter: promoter for bacteriophage SP6 RNA polymerase
   4882..5161    +  CDS            TcR (fragment): tetracycline efflux protein; tet; confers resistance to tetracycline
   5162..5210    -  misc_feature   bom (fragment): basis of mobility region from pBR322
   5312..5347    -  CDS            rop (fragment): Rop protein, which maintains plasmids at low copy number; rop
   5442..5546    +  promoter       AmpR promoter: bla
   5547..6407    +  CDS            AmpR: β-lactamase; bla; confers resistance to ampicillin, carbenicillin, and related antibiotics
   6578..7166    +  rep_origin     ori: high-copy-number ColE1/pMB1/pBR322/pUC origin of replication
   7349..7405    +  CDS            lacI (fragment): lac repressor; lacI; The lac repressor binds to the lac operator to inhibit transcription in E. coli. This inhibition can be relieved by adding lactose or isopropyl-β-D-thiogalactopyranoside (IPTG).
   7412..7741    +  promoter       SV40 promoter: SV40 enhancer and early promoter
   7941..8060    +  CDS            gpt (fragment): XGPT_ECOLI - Also known as gpp, gxu. Experimental evidence at protein level: Swiss-Prot protein existence level 1. Purine salvage pathway enzyme that catalyzes the transfer of the ribosyl-5-phosphate group from 5-phospho-alpha-D-ribose 1- diphosphate (PRPP) to the N9 position of the 6-oxopurines guanine and xanthine to form the corresponding ribonucleotides GMP (guanosine 5'- monophosphate) and XMP (xanthosine 5'-monophosphate), with the release of PPi. To a lesser extent, also acts on hypoxanthine (PubMed:9100006, PubMed:3886014). Does not ribophosphorylate adenine (PubMed:3886014). From Esch
   8060..8395    +  CDS            gpt (fragment): XGPT_ECOLI - Also known as gpp, gxu. Experimental evidence at protein level: Swiss-Prot protein existence level 1. Purine salvage pathway enzyme that catalyzes the transfer of the ribosyl-5-phosphate group from 5-phospho-alpha-D-ribose 1- diphosphate (PRPP) to the N9 position of the 6-oxopurines guanine and xanthine to form the corresponding ribonucleotides GMP (guanosine 5'- monophosphate) and XMP (xanthosine 5'-monophosphate), with the release of PPi. To a lesser extent, also acts on hypoxanthine (PubMed:9100006, PubMed:3886014). Does not ribophosphorylate adenine (PubMed:3886014). From Esch
   8490..8795    +  CDS            frsA (fragment): FRSA_ECOLI - Also known as yafA. Experimental evidence at protein level: Swiss-Prot protein existence level 1. Catalyzes the hydrolysis of esters (PubMed:15808744). Displays esterase activity toward pNP-butyrate (PubMed:15808744). May stimulate mixed-acid fermentation by acting as a fermentation/respiration switch that down-regulates respiration and up- regulates fermentation rates (PubMed:15169777). From Escherichia coli (strain K12).
   8799..8873    +  CDS            small t antigen (fragment): SV40 (simian virus 40) small t antigen
   8875..8940    +  intron         small t intron: SV40 (simian virus 40) small t antigen intron
   9070..9090    +  CDS            SV40 NLS: nuclear localization signal of SV40 (simian virus 40) large T antigen
   9409..9492    +  CDS            large T antigen (fragment): large T antigen from SV40 (simian virus 40)
   9515..9649    +  polyA_signal   SV40 poly(A) signal: SV40 polyadenylation signal
   9816..10145   +  CDS            nef (fragment): NEF_HV1BR - Experimental evidence at protein level: Swiss-Prot protein existence level 1. Extracellular Nef protein targets CD4(+) T-lymphocytes for apoptosis by interacting with CXCR4 surface receptors (PubMed:14990729). From Human immunodeficiency virus type 1 group M subtype B (isolate BRU/LAI) (HIV-1).
  10193..10450   +  LTR            5' LTR (truncated): truncated 5' long terminal repeat (LTR) from HIV-1
  10497..10622   +  misc_feature   HIV-1 Ψ: packaging signal of human immunodeficiency virus type 1
  10606..10944   +  CDS            HIV-1 gag (fragment): gag protein from human immunodeficiency virus 1; gag
  11119..11352   +  misc_feature   RRE: The Rev response element (RRE) of HIV-1 allows for Rev-dependent mRNA export from the nucleus to the cytoplasm.
>Addgene plasmid #234062 | pHR_CMV_Melt-32-mCherry | addgene full sequence | sequence record 467630 | Addgene NGS Result
TGATAGTAGGAGGCTTGGTAGGTTTAAGAATAGTTTTTGCTGTACTTTCTATAGTGAATAGAGTTAGGCA
GGGATATTCACCATTATCGTTTCAGACCCACCTCCCAACCCCGAGGGGACCCGACAGGCCCGAAGGAATA
GAAGAAGAAGGTGGAGAGAGAGACAGAGACAGATCCATTCGATTAGTGAACGGATCTCGACGGTATCGCC
AAATGGCAGTATTCATCCACAATTTTAAAAGAAAAGGGGGGATTGGGGGGTACAGTGCAGGGGAAAGAAT
AGTAGACATAATAGCAACAGACATACAAACTAAAGAATTACAAAAACAAATTACAAAAATTCAAAATTTT
CGGGTTTATTACAGGGACAGCAGAGATCCAGTTTGGATCGATAAGCTTGATATCGAATTCAGCCCATATA
TGGAGTTCCGCGTTACATAACTTACGGTAAATGGCCCGCCTGGCTGACCGCCCAACGACCCCCGCCCATT
GACGTCAATAATGACGTATGTTCCCATAGTAACGCCAATAGGGACTTTCCATTGACGTCAATGGGTGGAG
TATTTACGGTAAACTGCCCACTTGGCAGTACATCAAGTGTATCATATGCCAAGTACGCCCCCTATTGACG
TCAATGACGGTAAATGGCCCGCCTGGCATTATGCCCAGTACATGACCTTATGGGACTTTCCTACTTGGCA
GTACATCTACGTATTAGTCATCGCTATTACCATGGTGATGCGGTTTTGGCAGTACATCAATGGGCGTGGA
TAGCGGTTTGACTCACGGGGATTTCCAAGTCTCCACCCCATTGACGTCAATGGGAGTTTGTTTTGGCACC
AAAATCAACGGGACTTTCCAAAATGTCGTAACAACTCCGCCCCATTGACGCAAATGGGCGGTAGGCGTGT
ACGGTGGGAGGTCTATATAAGCAGAGCTGGTTTAGTGAACCGTCAGATCCGCTAGCGCTACGCGTATGGC
CACAGACGCAATCGACCATTACTACCAGAACAGAGACGGCCCCCCTTCCAGGAGCTTTAGCGACGAATAC
GACTCATACAATAAGACAGCCCCTCTGCCACCTCTGAGCGCCTGCCCAGAGCGCGCCCAGACCCCTAACA
GCAAGAGAATCCCCATCACACCCAATTCCGCCAAGAGCACCTCCGAGTCTCCTCGGAGAATCACATTCTC
TCGCGACGCAGGCAGCTCCACCAAGGGCAGCACCCAGACAAGCCCATCCAACCAGGGCTCCGTGTCTAGC
CGGAATGGCTCTAACGGAAATGGCCTGGGCCTGTCCTCTGCCGGCAACTTCGCCGATTTCTTTAGCTCCG
AGGTGTTTTATATCGTGCTGCACAATCCCACCACAGCCCACAGATTCCTGAAGTTTTGCCAGAGCAGGGC
CTGTTCCGAGAACCTGGAGTTTCTGCAGAAGATCGACGAGTACAATAGGCTGATCGATGAGGCCACACGC
CTGCTGTCTACCATCTACAGCACATACGTGAGCAGCGAGGCCCCTAAGCAGATCAACATCTCTAATAGCC
ACGCCAGGCGCCTGAGCCACGACATCAAGGGAGCAACCCACAACGTGCTGCCCGGCCTGGAGGATATCTT
CAATGGCTCCCAGGAGCAGATCGAGAAGCTGCTGGCCTCTGACCTGTATCCTAGATTTGTGAAGCACCAG
GTGACCGCATCCGCCACAATGGCCCTGGCAAACGACAAGGAGAGGTACCCAGGCCTGGGCGATTGCTTCT
GTCTGACAGACCCACGGAGAGCCGATAATCCCATCGTGTTCGCAAGCGACGGATTCGTGAGCGTGACCGG
CTATTCCCGCTCTGATATCATCCCAAGGAACTGCCGCTTCCTGCAGGGCAGCTTTACCGACCGGCAGGCC
ACAAAGAGGCTGCGCACCTCCATCGAGAATCGCGAGGAGACAGTGGAGCTGCTGCTGAACTATCGGAAGA
ATGGCGATCCCTTTTGGAACCTGCTGTACGTGTCCCCTCTGCTGGACGGCAATGGCGATGTGAGATTCTT
TCTGGGCGGCAATATCAACTGTTCTACCACAATCCACAGCCGGACCGACGTGCTGAGAATCCTGAGCCTG
AACGACGAGGATACAGGCTCCTTCATCGAGGGCTCTAATAAGACCCCCAGCGTGCGGTCCAAGGAGTCTA
ACAATGCCTCCAACTATGGCAAGACATCCTTCTTTAAGTCTTTTAAGAAGTACAAGGCCAATACCGTGGA
GATCAGAGACGAGGCCGGCATGGAGGGCGAGCTGATCGATAGGATCGGCAAGCTGCAGTTCAAGACACAG
GTGGAGGAGTTTTACACCGCCTATTCTAAGTACCTGGTGCTGAGCTATCAGCCACAGTCCCAGAACCTGA
TCGTGAAGTACTTCAGCCCCGGCATCGTGGATATGCTGAACCTGAATATGCCTAATGGCCTGGTGGCCCC
AATCGTGGACAAGGATATCTTCAAGGTGCTGACAGAGCACTCCCCTTCCTCTGTGCCACGGACCTTTAAG
AACGTGGTGAGGGAAGGCATCAAAGCAGGCAGGGCCGTGTCTGTGGAGACAGGCCTGCTGACAGGCATCG
AGGAGATCAAGAAGTCTCAGAACATCTTCAGCGGCACCACAGCCAATCGGGAGAGAGGCTGGAAGAAGGC
CGAGGAGAAGTACGTGTGCCACTTTACCCCCTGTAAGGATGAGATGGGCAGGGTCGGCTGGGTGGTGCTG
ACTGTCGCTCCTAAACTGGAAAGATTTGAATTCGGTGGTGGATCAGGTGGAGGATCTGATTCTTCCCCTG
GACGAAAGAAATTTCCGTTGAAGATCTTTAAGAAACCACTGAAGAAGGGTGGAGGAAGCGGCGGCGGTTC
TATGGTGAGCAAGGGCGAGGAGGATAACATGGCCATCATCAAGGAGTTCATGCGCTTCAAGGTGCACATG
GAGGGCTCCGTGAACGGCCACGAGTTCGAGATCGAGGGCGAGGGCGAGGGCCGCCCCTACGAGGGCACCC
AGACCGCCAAGCTGAAGGTGACCAAGGGTGGCCCCCTGCCCTTCGCCTGGGACATCCTGTCCCCTCAGTT
CATGTACGGCTCCAAGGCCTACGTGAAGCACCCCGCCGACATCCCCGACTACTTGAAGCTGTCCTTCCCC
GAGGGCTTCAAGTGGGAGCGCGTGATGAACTTCGAGGACGGCGGCGTGGTGACCGTGACCCAGGACTCCT
CCCTGCAGGACGGCGAGTTCATCTACAAGGTGAAGCTGCGCGGCACCAACTTCCCCTCCGACGGCCCCGT
AATGCAGAAGAAGACCATGGGCTGGGAGGCCTCCTCCGAGCGGATGTACCCCGAGGACGGCGCCCTGAAG
GGCGAGATCAAGCAGAGGCTGAAGCTGAAGGACGGCGGCCACTACGACGCTGAGGTCAAGACCACCTACA
AGGCCAAGAAGCCCGTGCAGCTGCCCGGCGCCTACAACGTCAACATCAAGTTGGACATCACCTCCCACAA
CGAGGACTACACCATCGTGGAACAGTACGAACGCGCCGAGGGCCGCCACTCCACCGGCGGCATGGACGAG
CTGTACAAGTAAGCGGCCGCAACTCCCACCTGCAACATGCGTGACTGACTGAGGCCGCGACTCTAGAGTC
GACCTGCAGGCATGCAAGCTTGATATCAAGCTTATCGATAATCAACCTCTGGATTACAAAATTTGTGAAA
GATTGACTGGTATTCTTAACTATGTTGCTCCTTTTACGCTATGTGGATACGCTGCTTTAATGCCTTTGTA
TCATGCTATTGCTTCCCGTATGGCTTTCATTTTCTCCTCCTTGTATAAATCCTGGTTGCTGTCTCTTTAT
GAGGAGTTGTGGCCCGTTGTCAGGCAACGTGGCGTGGTGTGCACTGTGTTTGCTGACGCAACCCCCACTG
GTTGGGGCATTGCCACCACCTGTCAGCTCCTTTCCGGGACTTTCGCTTTCCCCCTCCCTATTGCCACGGC
GGAACTCATCGCCGCCTGCCTTGCCCGCTGCTGGACAGGGGCTCGGCTGTTGGGCACTGACAATTCCGTG
GTGTTGTCGGGGAAATCATCGTCCTTTCCTTGGCTGCTCGCCTGTGTTGCCACCTGGATTCTGCGCGGGA
CGTCCTTCTGCTACGTCCCTTCGGCCCTCAATCCAGCGGACCTTCCTTCCCGCGGCCTGCTGCCGGCTCT
GCGGCCTCTTCCGCGTCTTCGCCTTCGCCCTCAGACGAGTCGGATCTCCCTTTGGGCCGCCTCCCCGCAT
CGATACCGTCGACCTCGAGGGAATTAATTTGAGCTCGGTACCTTTAAGACCAATGACTTACAAGGCAGCT
GTAGATCTTAGCCACTTTTTAAAAGAAAAGGGGGGACTGGAAGGGCTAATTCACTCCCAACGAAGACAAG
ATCTGCTTTTTGCTTGTACTGGGTCTCTCTGGTTAGACCAGATCTGAGCCTGGGAGCTCTCTGGCTAACT
AGGGAACCCACTGCTTAAGCCTCAATAAAGCTTGCCTTGAGTGCTTCAAGTAGTGTGTGCCCGTCTGTTG
TGTGACTCTGGTAACTAGAGATCCCTCAGACCCTTTTAGTCAGTGTGGAAAATCTCTAGCAGCATCTAGA
ATTAATTCCGTGTATTCTATAGTGTCACCTAAATCGTATGTGTATGATACATAAGGTTATGTATTAATTG
TAGCCGCGTTCTAACGACAATATGTACAAGCCTAATTGTGTAGCATCTGGCTTACTGAAGCAGACCCTAT
CATCTCTCTCGTAAACTGCCGTCAGAGTCGGTTTGGTTGGACGAACCTTCTGAGTTTCTGGTAACGCCGT
CCCGCACCCGGAAATGGTCAGCGAACCAATCAGCAGGGTCATCGCTAGCCAGATCCTCTACGCCGGACGC
ATCGTGGCCGGCATCACCGGCGCCACAGGTGCGGTTGCTGGCGCCTATATCGCCGACATCACCGATGGGG
AAGATCGGGCTCGCCACTTCGGGCTCATGAGCGCTTGTTTCGGCGTGGGTATGGTGGCAGGCCCCGTGGC
CGGGGGACTGTTGGGCGCCATCTCCTTGCATGCACCATTCCTTGCGGCGGCGGTGCTCAACGGCCTCAAC
CTACTACTGGGCTGCTTCCTAATGCAGGAGTCGCATAAGGGAGAGCGTCGAATGGTGCACTCTCAGTACA
ATCTGCTCTGATGCCGCATAGTTAAGCCAGCCCCGACACCCGCCAACACCCGCTGACGCGCCCTGACGGG
CTTGTCTGCTCCCGGCATCCGCTTACAGACAAGCTGTGACCGTCTCCGGGAGCTGCATGTGTCAGAGGTT
TTCACCGTCATCACCGAAACGCGCGAGACGAAAGGGCCTCGTGATACGCCTATTTTTATAGGTTAATGTC
ATGATAATAATGGTTTCTTAGACGTCAGGTGGCACTTTTCGGGGAAATGTGCGCGGAACCCCTATTTGTT
TATTTTTCTAAATACATTCAAATATGTATCCGCTCATGAGACAATAACCCTGATAAATGCTTCAATAATA
TTGAAAAAGGAAGAGTATGAGTATTCAACATTTCCGTGTCGCCCTTATTCCCTTTTTTGCGGCATTTTGC
CTTCCTGTTTTTGCTCACCCAGAAACGCTGGTGAAAGTAAAAGATGCTGAAGATCAGTTGGGTGCACGAG
TGGGTTACATCGAACTGGATCTCAACAGCGGTAAGATCCTTGAGAGTTTTCGCCCCGAAGAACGTTTTCC
AATGATGAGCACTTTTAAAGTTCTGCTATGTGGCGCGGTATTATCCCGTATTGACGCCGGGCAAGAGCAA
CTCGGTCGCCGCATACACTATTCTCAGAATGACTTGGTTGAGTACTCACCAGTCACAGAAAAGCATCTTA
CGGATGGCATGACAGTAAGAGAATTATGCAGTGCTGCCATAACCATGAGTGATAACACTGCGGCCAACTT
ACTTCTGACAACGATCGGAGGACCGAAGGAGCTAACCGCTTTTTTGCACAACATGGGGGATCATGTAACT
CGCCTTGATCGTTGGGAACCGGAGCTGAATGAAGCCATACCAAACGACGAGCGTGACACCACGATGCCTG
TAGCAATGGCAACAACGTTGCGCAAACTATTAACTGGCGAACTACTTACTCTAGCTTCCCGGCAACAATT
AATAGACTGGATGGAGGCGGATAAAGTTGCAGGACCACTTCTGCGCTCGGCCCTTCCGGCTGGCTGGTTT
ATTGCTGATAAATCTGGAGCCGGTGAGCGTGGGTCTCGCGGTATCATTGCAGCACTGGGGCCAGATGGTA
AGCCCTCCCGTATCGTAGTTATCTACACGACGGGGAGTCAGGCAACTATGGATGAACGAAATAGACAGAT
CGCTGAGATAGGTGCCTCACTGATTAAGCATTGGTAACTGTCAGACCAAGTTTACTCATATATACTTTAG
ATTGATTTAAAACTTCATTTTTAATTTAAAAGGATCTAGGTGAAGATCCTTTTTGATAATCTCATGACCA
AAATCCCTTAACGTGAGTTTTCGTTCCACTGAGCGTCAGACCCCGTAGAAAAGATCAAAGGATCTTCTTG
AGATCCTTTTTTTCTGCGCGTAATCTGCTGCTTGCAAACAAAAAAACCACCGCTACCAGCGGTGGTTTGT
TTGCCGGATCAAGAGCTACCAACTCTTTTTCCGAAGGTAACTGGCTTCAGCAGAGCGCAGATACCAAATA
CTGTTCTTCTAGTGTAGCCGTAGTTAGGCCACCACTTCAAGAACTCTGTAGCACCGCCTACATACCTCGC
TCTGCTAATCCTGTTACCAGTGGCTGCTGCCAGTGGCGATAAGTCGTGTCTTACCGGGTTGGACTCAAGA
CGATAGTTACCGGATAAGGCGCAGCGGTCGGGCTGAACGGGGGGTTCGTGCACACAGCCCAGCTTGGAGC
GAACGACCTACACCGAACTGAGATACCTACAGCGTGAGCTATGAGAAAGCGCCACGCTTCCCGAAGGGAG
AAAGGCGGACAGGTATCCGGTAAGCGGCAGGGTCGGAACAGGAGAGCGCACGAGGGAGCTTCCAGGGGGA
AACGCCTGGTATCTTTATAGTCCTGTCGGGTTTCGCCACCTCTGACTTGAGCGTCGATTTTTGTGATGCT
CGTCAGGGGGGCGGAGCCTATGGAAAAACGCCAGCAACGCGGCCTTTTTACGGTTCCTGGCCTTTTGCTG
GCCTTTTGCTCACATGTTCTTTCCTGCGTTATCCCCTGATTCTGTGGATAACCGTATTACCGCCTTTGAG
TGAGCTGATACCGCTCGCCGCAGCCGAACGACCGAGCGCAGCGAGTCAGTGAGCGAGGAAGCGGAAGAGC
GCCCAATACGCAAACCGCCTCTCCCCGCGCGTTGGCCGATTCATTAATGCAGCTGTGGAATGTGTGTCAG
TTAGGGTGTGGAAAGTCCCCAGGCTCCCCAGCAGGCAGAAGTATGCAAAGCATGCATCTCAATTAGTCAG
CAACCAGGTGTGGAAAGTCCCCAGGCTCCCCAGCAGGCAGAAGTATGCAAAGCATGCATCTCAATTAGTC
AGCAACCATAGTCCCGCCCCTAACTCCGCCCATCCCGCCCCTAACTCCGCCCAGTTCCGCCCATTCTCCG
CCCCATGGCTGACTAATTTTTTTTATTTATGCAGAGGCCGAGGCCGCCTCGGCCTCTGAGCTATTCCAGA
AGTAGTGAGGAGGCTTTTTTGGAGGCCTAGGCTTTTGCAAAAAGCTTGGACACAAGACAGGCTTGCGAGA
TATGTTTGAGAATACCACTTTATCCCGCGTCAGGGAGAGGCAGTGCGTAAAAAGACGCGGACTCATGTGA
AATACTGGTTTTTAGTGCGCCAGATCTCTATAATCTCGCGCAACCTATTTTCCCCTCGAACACTTTTTAA
GCCGTAGATAAACAGGCTGGGACACTTCACATGAGCGAAAAATACATCGTCACCTGGGACATGTTGCAGA
TCCATGCACGTAAACTCGCAAGCCGACTGATGCCTTCTGAACAATGGAAAGGCATTATTGCCGTAAGCCG
TGGCGGTCTGTACCGGGTGCGTTACTGGCGCGTGAACTGGGTATTCGTCATGTCGATACCGTTTGTATTT
CCAGCTACGATCACGACAACCAGCGCGAGCTTAAAGTGCTGAAACGCGCAGAAGGCGATGGCGAAGGCTT
CATCGTTATTGATGACCTGGTGGATACCGGTGGTACTGCGGTTGCGATTCGTGAAATGTATCCAAAAGCG
CACTTTGTCACCATCTTCGCAAAACCGGCTGGTCGTCCGCTGGTTGATGACTATGTTGTTGATATCCCGC
AAGATACCTGGATTGAACAGCCGTGGGATATGGGCGTCGTATTCGTCCCGCCAATCTCCGGTCGCTAATC
TTTTCAACGCCTGGCACTGCCGGGCGTTGTTCTTTTTAACTTCAGGCGGGTTACAATAGTTTCCAGTAAG
TATTCTGGAGGCTGCATCCATGACACAGGCAAACCTGAGCGAAACCCTGTTCAAACCCCGCTTTAAACAT
CCTGAAACCTCGACGCTAGTCCGCCGCTTTAATCACGGCGCACAACCGCCTGTGCAGTCGGCCCTTGATG
GTAAAACCATCCCTCACTGGTATCGCATGATTAACCGTCTGATGTGGATCTGGCGCGGCATTGACCCACG
CGAAATCCTCGACGTCCAGGCACGTATTGTGATGAGCGATGCCGAACGTACCGACGATGATTTATACGAT
ACGGTGATTGGCTACCGTGGCGGCAACTGGATTTATGAGTGGGCCCCGGATCTTTGTGAAGGAACCTTAC
TTCTGTGGTGTGACATAATTGGACAAACTACCTACAGAGATTTAAAGCTCTAAGGTAAATATAAAATTTT
TAAGTGTATAATGTGTTAAACTACTGATTCTAATTGTTTGTGTATTTTAGATTCCAACCTATGGAACTGA
TGAATGGGAGCAGTGGTGGAATGCCTTTAATGAGGAAAACCTGTTTTGCTCAGAAGAAATGCCATCTAGT
GATGATGAGGCTACTGCTGACTCTCAACATTCTACTCCTCCAAAAAAGAAGAGAAAGGTAGAAGACCCCA
AGGACTTTCCTTCAGAATTGCTAAGTTTTTTGAGTCATGCTGTGTTTAGTAATAGAACTCTTGCTTGCTT
TGCTATTTACACCACAAAGGAAAAAGCTGCACTGCTATACAAGAAAATTATGGAAAAATATTCTGTAACC
TTTATAAGTAGGCATAACAGTTATAATCATAACATACTGTTTTTTCTTACTCCACACAGGCATAGAGTGT
CTGCTATTAATAACTATGCTCAAAAATTGTGTACCTTTAGCTTTTTAATTTGTAAAGGGGTTAATAAGGA
ATATTTGATGTATAGTGCCTTGACTAGAGATCATAATCAGCCATACCACATTTGTAGAGGTTTTACTTGC
TTTAAAAAACCTCCCACACCTCCCCCTGAACCTGAAACATAAAATGAATGCAATTGTTGTTGTTAACTTG
TTTATTGCAGCTTATAATGGTTACAAATAAAGCAATAGCATCACAAATTTCACAAATAAAGCATTTTTTT
CACTGCATTCTAGTTGTGGTTTGTCCAAACTCATCAATGTATCTTATCATGTCTGGATCAACTGGATAAC
TCAAGCTAACCAAAATCATCCCAAACTTCCCACCCCATACCCTATTACCACTGCCAATTACCTGTGGTTT
CATTTACTCTAAACCTGTGATTCCTCTGAATTATTTTCATTTTAAAGAAATTGTATTTGTTAAATATGTA
CTACAAACTTAGTAGTTGGAAGGGCTAATTCACTCCCAAAGAAGACAAGATATCCTTGATCTGTGGATCT
ACCACACACAAGGCTACTTCCCTGATTAGCAGAACTACACACCAGGGCCAGGGGTCAGATATCCACTGAC
CTTTGGATGGTGCTACAAGCTAGTACCAGTTGAGCCAGATAAGGTAGAAGAGGCCAATAAAGGAGAGAAC
ACCAGCTTGTTACACCCTGTGAGCCTGCATGGGATGGATGACCCGGAGAGAGAAGTGTTAGAGTGGAGGT
TTGACAGCCGCCTAGCATTTCATCACGTGGCCCGAGAGCTGCATCCGGAGTACTTCAAGAACTGCTGATA
TCGAGCTTGCTACAAGGGACTTTCCGCTGGGGACTTTCCAGGGAGGCGTGGCCTGGGCGGGACTGGGGAG
TGGCGAGCCCTCAGATCCTGCATATAAGCAGCTGCTTTTTGCCTGTACTGGGTCTCTCTGGTTAGACCAG
ATCTGAGCCTGGGAGCTCTCTGGCTAACTAGGGAACCCACTGCTTAAGCCTCAATAAAGCTTGCCTTGAG
TGCTTCAAGTAGTGTGTGCCCGTCTGTTGTGTGACTCTGGTAACTAGAGATCCCTCAGACCCTTTTAGTC
AGTGTGGAAAATCTCTAGCAGTGGCGCCCGAACAGGGACTTGAAAGCGAAAGGGAAACCAGAGGAGCTCT
CTCGACGCAGGACTCGGCTTGCTGAAGCGCGCACGGCAAGAGGCGAGGGGCGGCGACTGGTGAGTACGCC
AAAAATTTTGACTAGCGGAGGCTAGAAGGAGAGAGATGGGTGCGAGAGCGTCAGTATTAAGCGGGGGAGA
ATTAGATCGCGATGGGAAAAAATTCGGTTAAGGCCAGGGGGAAAGAAAAAATATAAATTAAAACATATAG
TATGGGCAAGCAGGGAGCTAGAACGATTCGCAGTTAATCCTGGCCTGTTAGAAACATCAGAAGGCTGTAG
ACAAATACTGGGACAGCTACAACCATCCCTTCAGACAGGATCAGAAGAACTTAGATCATTATATAATACA
GTAGCAACCCTCTATTGTGTGCATCAAAGGATAGAGATAAAAGACACCAAGGAAGCTTTAGACAAGATAG
AGGAAGAGCAAAACAAAAGTAAGACCACCGCACAGCAAGCGGCCGGCCGCTGATCTTCAGACCTGGAGGA
GGAGATATGAGGGACAATTGGAGAAGTGAATTATATAAATATAAAGTAGTAAAAATTGAACCATTAGGAG
TAGCACCCACCAAGGCAAAGAGAAGAGTGGTGCAGAGAGAAAAAAGAGCAGTGGGAATAGGAGCTTTGTT
CCTTGGGTTCTTGGGAGCAGCAGGAAGCACTATGGGCGCAGCGTCAATGACGCTGACGGTACAGGCCAGA
CAATTATTGTCTGGTATAGTGCAGCAGCAGAACAATTTGCTGAGGGCTATTGAGGCGCAACAGCATCTGT
TGCAACTCACAGTCTGGGGCATCAAGCAGCTCCAGGCAAGAATCCTGGCTGTGGAAAGATACCTAAAGGA
TCAACAGCTCCTGGGGATTTGGGGTTGCTCTGGAAAACTCATTTGCACCACTGCTGTGCCTTGGAATGCT
AGTTGGAGTAATAAATCTCTGGAACAGATTTGGAATCACACGACCTGGATGGAGTGGGACAGAGAAATTA
ACAATTACACAAGCTTAATACACTCCTTAATTGAAGAATCGCAAAACCAGCAAGAAAAGAATGAACAAGA
ATTATTGGAATTAGATAAATGGGCAAGTTTGTGGAATTGGTTTAACATAACAAATTGGCTGTGGTATATA
AAATTATTCATAA
